>Addgene plasmid #132754 | pUCIDT-Cat3 | addgene full sequence | sequence record 260218 | Addgene NGS Result
CCCTTTCGTCTCGCGCGTTTCGGTGATGACGGTGAAAACCTCTGACACATGCAGCTCCCGGAGACGGTCA
CAGCTTGTCTGTAAGCGGATGCCGGGAGCAGACAAGCCCGTCAGGGCGCGTCAGCGGGTGTTGGCGGGTG
TCGGGGCTGGCTTAACTATGCGGCATCAGAGCAGATTGTACTGAGAGTGCACCAAATGCGGTGTGAAATA
CCGCACAGATGCGTAAGGAGAAAATACCGCATCAGGCGCCATTCGCCATTCAGGCTGCGCAACTGTTGGG
AAGGGCGATCGGTGCGGGCCTCATCGCTATTACGCCAGCTGGCGAAAGGGGGATGTGCTGCAAGGCGATT
AAGTTGGGTAACGCCAGGGTTTTCCCAGTCACGACGTTGTAAAACGACGGCCAGTGCAACGCGATGACGA
TGGATAGCGATTCATCGATGAGCTGACCCGATCGCCGCCGCCGGAGGGTTGCGTTTGAGACGGGCGACAG
ATGAATTCGTCGTCGTCCCCTCAAACTATCGCGCTCACACGCGAGACACGAATGCGAGCTATACGACATC
TAACACCCGTACCGTCACTCCAGGCGCGATGTAACGTTGTCTGGAGAGTTGCGTGTCTCCTCGCATCGAA
GCAGCAGCATAGCTTGTTCTGGTTATCGCGCGTAAACAGAGGCCACGGGCGTGAACCCGCCTCGCCGGCT
TGCCCACGAAATCTGTGATTACAAATTCGTCCTCCTTCGTAAGGTGCTATCGCTGAGCAGACGTGCACAC
TAGCTGAAAAGGTGGCATCAATCTGCAGATCAGTTCTGGACCAGCGAGCTGTGCTGCGACTCGTGGCGTA
ATCATGGTCATAGCTGTTTCCTGTGTGAAATTGTTATCCGCTCACAATTCCACACAACATACGAGCCGGA
AGCATAAAGTGTAAAGCCTGGGGTGCCTAATGAGTGAGCTAACTCACATTAATTGCGTTGCGCTCACTGC
CCGCTTTCCAGTCGGGAAACCTGTCGTGCCAGCTGCATTAATGAATCGGCCAACGCGCGGGGAGAGGCGG
TTTGCGTATTGGGCGCTCTTCCGCTTCCTCGCTCACTGACTCGCTGCGCTCGGTCGTTCGGCTGCGGCGA
GCGGTATCAGCTCACTCAAAGGCGGTAATACGGTTATCCACAGAATCAGGGGATAACGCAGGAAAGAACA
TGTGAGCAAAAGGCCAGCAAAAGGCCAGGAACCGTAAAAAGGCCGCGTTGCTGGCGTTTTTCCATAGGCT
CCGCCCCCCTGACGAGCATCACAAAAATCGACGCTCAAGTCAGAGGTGGCGAAACCCGACAGGACTATAA
AGATACCAGGCGTTTCCCCCTGGAAGCTCCCTCGTGCGCTCTCCTGTTCCGACCCTGTCGCTTACCGGAT
ACCTGTCCGCCTTTCTCCCTTCGGGAAGCGTGGCGCTTTCTCATAGCTCACGCTGTAGGTATCTCAGTTC
GGTGTAGGTCGTTCGCTCCAAGCTGGGCTGTGTGCACGAACCCCCCGTTCAGCCCGACCGCTGCGCCTTA
TCCGGTAACTATCGTCTTGAGTCCAACCCGGTAAGACACGACTTATCGCCACTGGCAGCAGCCACTGGTA
ACAGGATTAGCAGAGCGAGGTATGTAGGCGGTGCTACAGAGTTCTTGAAGTGGTGGCCTAACTACGGCTA
CACTAGAAGAACAGTATTTGGTATCTGCGCTCTGCTGAAGCCAGTTACCTTCGGAAAAAGAGTTGGTAGC
TCTTGATCCGGCAAACAAACCACCGCTGGTAGCGGTGGTTTTTTTGTTTGCAAGCAGCAGATTACGCGCA
GAAAAAAAGGATCTCAAGAAGATCCTTTGATCTTTTCTACGGGGTCTGACGCTCAGTGGAACGAAAACTC
ACGTTAAGGGATTTTGGTCATGAGATTATCAAAAAGGATCTTCACCTAGATCCTTTTAAATTAAAAATGA
AGTTTTAAATCAATCTAAAGTATATATGAGTAAACTTGGTCTGACAGTTACCAATGCTTAATCAGTGAGG
CACCTATCTCAGCGATCTGTCTATTTCGTTCATCCATAGTTGCCTGACTCCCCGTCGTGTAGATAACTAC
GATACGGGAGGGCTTACCATCTGGCCCCAGTGCTGCAATGATACCGCGAGACCCACGCTCACCGGCTCCA
GATTTATCAGCAATAAACCAGCCAGCCGGAAGGGCCGAGCGCAGAAGTGGTCCTGCAACTTTATCCGCCT
CCATCCAGTCTATTAATTGTTGCCGGGAAGCTAGAGTAAGTAGTTCGCCAGTTAATAGTTTGCGCAACGT
TGTTGCCATTGCTACAGGCATCGTGGTGTCACGCTCGTCGTTTGGTATGGCTTCATTCAGCTCCGGTTCC
CAACGATCAAGGCGAGTTACATGATCCCCCATGTTGTGCAAAAAAGCGGTTAGCTCCTTCGGTCCTCCGA
TCGTTGTCAGAAGTAAGTTGGCCGCAGTGTTATCACTCATGGTTATGGCAGCACTGCATAATTCTCTTAC
TGTCATGCCATCCGTAAGATGCTTTTCTGTGACTGGTGAGTACTCAACCAAGTCATTCTGAGAATAGTGT
ATGCGGCGACCGAGTTGCTCTTGCCCGGCGTCAATACGGGATAATACCGCGCCACATAGCAGAACTTTAA
AAGTGCTCATCATTGGAAAACGTTCTTCGGGGCGAAAACTCTCAAGGATCTTACCGCTGTTGAGATCCAG
TTCGATGTAACCCACTCGTGCACCCAACTGATCTTCAGCATCTTTTACTTTCACCAGCGTTTCTGGGTGA
GCAAAAACAGGAAGGCAAAATGCCGCAAAAAAGGGAATAAGGGCGACACGGAAATGTTGAATACTCATAC
TCTACCTTTTTCAATATTATTGAAGCATTTATCAGGGTTATTGTCTCATGAGCGGATACATATTTGAATG
TATTTAGAAAAATAAACAAATAGGGGTTCCGCGCACATTTCCCCGAAAAGTGCCACCTGACGTCTAAGAA
ACCATTATTATCATGACATTAACCTATAAAAATAGGCGTATCACGAGG
Features (pLannotate 1.2.2; 10 found; start..end, strand, type, name):
     10..45      +  CDS            rop (fragment): Rop protein, which maintains plasmids at low copy number; rop
    147..246     +  misc_feature   bom (fragment): basis of mobility region from pBR322
    252..406     -  CDS            lacZα (fragment): LacZα fragment of β-galactosidase; lacZ fragment
    871..887     -  protein_bind   lac operator: The lac repressor binds to the lac operator to inhibit transcription in E. coli. This inhibition can be relieved by adding lactose or isopropyl-β-D-thiogalactopyranoside (IPTG). lac repressor encoded by lacI
    895..925     -  promoter       lac promoter: promoter for the E. coli lac operon
    940..961     -  protein_bind   CAP binding site: CAP binding activates transcription in the presence of cAMP. E. coli catabolite activator protein
    974..1066    -  CDS            lacI (fragment): lac repressor; lacI; The lac repressor binds to the lac operator to inhibit transcription in E. coli. This inhibition can be relieved by adding lactose or isopropyl-β-D-thiogalactopyranoside (IPTG).
   1249..1837    -  rep_origin     ori: high-copy-number ColE1/pMB1/pBR322/pUC origin of replication
   2008..2868    -  CDS            AmpR: β-lactamase; bla; confers resistance to ampicillin, carbenicillin, and related antibiotics
   2869..2973    -  promoter       AmpR promoter: bla
