[The description below was written by a language model from this plasmid's Addgene catalogue record and pLannotate feature annotations shown in this document.]
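Description:
pUCIDT-Cat3 is a small, high-copy E. coli cloning plasmid built on the commercial pUCIDT-Amp gene-synthesis backbone, carrying a 297 bp fully synthetic insert called Cat3. The insert is not a gene in the biological sense: according to the record it encodes an iconic image of a house cat, so the DNA serves as a digital data file rather than as a template for a protein or RNA product. The vector type is listed as unspecified and the cloning method as unknown. The associated publication concerns random-access DNA memory with Boolean search in an archival file storage system, which suggests this plasmid is one of a set of image "files" used to demonstrate storing and selectively retrieving DNA-encoded data. The encoding scheme itself is not described in the record.

The annotated features all belong to the backbone. Replication depends on a high-copy ColE1/pUC-type origin, and selection on the AmpR β-lactamase gene driven by its own promoter, which confers ampicillin resistance. The table also shows typical pUC remnants: a lac promoter with its operator and CAP binding site, a lacZα fragment, and short fragments of lacI, rop and the pBR322 bom region. None of these is indicated to have a functional role here. The Cat3 insert is not annotated, as expected for an artificial sequence with no database match. It most plausibly lies in the unannotated gap between the lacZα fragment and the lac operator, though the table does not confirm this. The sequenced record is 3,058 nt, slightly shorter than the 3,066 bp catalogue size. No eukaryotic expression elements, tags or reporters are present, so the plasmid functions purely to propagate and archive the data-encoding sequence in bacteria.
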