Addgene plasmid #132754: pUCIDT-Cat3
Purpose: Encodes an iconic representation of a house cat
Depositing lab: Mark Bathe. Depositing organization: Massachusetts Institute of Technology. Publication: Random access DNA memory using Boolean search in an archival file storage system. Banal JL, Shepherd TR, Berleant J, Huang H, Reyes M, Ackerman CM, Blainey PC, Bathe M. Nat Mater. 2021 Sep;20(9):1272-1280. doi: 10.1038/s41563-021-01021-3. Epub 2021 Jun 10. PubMed 34112975.
Backbone
  Vector backbone: pUCIDT-Amp
  Backbone manufacturer: IDT
  Backbone size w/o insert (bp): 2761
  Total vector size (bp): 3066
  Vector type: Unspecified
Growth in bacteria
  Bacterial resistance: Ampicillin, 100 μg/mL
  Growth temperature: 37°C
  Growth strain: DH5alpha
  Copy number: High Copy
Gene/Insert
  Gene/Insert name: Cat3
  Species: Synthetic
  Insert size (bp): 297
  Cloning method: Unknown
  Sequencing primers: 5′ gaattcgtcgtcgtcccctcaaact; 3′ ctgcagattgatgccaccttttcagc
Terms and licenses: Academic/Nonprofit Terms; Industry Terms: Not Available to Industry
How to cite: pUCIDT-Cat3 was a gift from Mark Bathe (Addgene plasmid # 132754 ; http://n2t.net/addgene:132754 ; RRID:Addgene_132754)
